LOCUS       Exported 754 bp ds-DNA linear SYN 11-AUG-2021
DEFINITION  synthetic linear DNA
ACCESSION   .
VERSION     .
KEYWORDS    -2106 hTF
SOURCE      synthetic DNA construct
  ORGANISM  synthetic DNA construct
REFERENCE   1 (bases 1 to 754)
  AUTHORS   Mackman N
  TITLE     Regulation of the tissue factor gene.
  JOURNAL   FASEB J. 1995 Jul . 9(10):883-9.
  PUBMED    7615158
REFERENCE   2 (bases 1 to 754)
  AUTHORS   .
  TITLE     Direct Submission
  JOURNAL   Exported Aug 11, 2021 from SnapGene Server 1.1.58
            http://www.snapgene.com
FEATURES             Location/Qualifiers
     source          1..754
                     /organism="synthetic DNA construct"
                     /mol_type="other DNA"
ORIGIN
        1 atggcgccgg gcctttcttt atgtttttgg cgtcttccat tttaccaaca gtaccggaat
       61 gccaagctta cttagatccc ccccctacca gttggcggcg agatcgagcg ggttccgtgg
      121 cgcccgtggg gctggggagg ttgggctgaa ggcgccctgg gccggccaga gggagtgcga
      181 gggggtgcgg ggagctcgca gtcttgggga gccggtgccc cgcgcgctat aaagggccgg
      241 cggcgcgctc tcccgcgcct ctgcccgccc ccggcgcccg cccccgccgc tcctcccgac
      301 tccccgcccc cggcccgggt cacttgccgt cgcggtgggc ggcccccggc gagtccacac
      361 ccctgccccg cctcctcccg gtaggaaact ccgggaccct gcaagggatg actcacccca
      421 gtgattcaac cgcgccaccg agcgcggagc tgccctggag gacgcaggcg ggtctagttg
      481 cccgggtccc ccaaggcccc cggattcacc caggcccgcg actccgacgt gcagcttang
      541 tgggttgcag gtctatggca ggaaagggag ggcgccttgg aagaattctt cccttccatt
      601 tggtgataaa gtgggagagg cggcatttac aacatttaat agaaagcacg ggctctgggc
      661 tcccctcggg cagcggaggg catttcccgg atgctttgcc cacctggggc agaagctcgg
      721 gacctgcagc gaagtaaacg tgtggctgtg agca
//
