>Addgene plasmid #15440 | -2106 hTF | addgene partial sequence | sequence record 125123 | F1ori-F 5'-GTGGACTCTTGTTCCAAACTGG-3'
TTCTTTTGATTTATAAGGGATTTTGCCGATTTCGGCCTATTGGTTAAAAAATGAGCTGATTTAACAAAAA
TTTAACGCGAATTTTAACAAAATATTAACGCTTACAATTTGCCATTCGCCATTCAGGCTGCGCAACTGTT
GGGAAGGGCGATCGGTGCGGGCCTCTTCGCTATTACGCCAGCCCAAGCTACCATGATAAGTAAGTAATAT
TAAGGTACGTGGAGGTTTTACTTGCTTTAAAAAACCTCCCACACCTCCCCCTGAACCTGAAACATAAAAT
GAATGCAATTGTTGTTGTTAACTTGTTTATTGCAGCTTATAATGGTTACAAATAAAGCAATAGCATCACA
AATTTCACAAATAAAGCATTTTTTTCACTGCATTCTAGTTGTGGTTTGTCCAAACTCATCAATGTATCTT
ATGGTACTGTAACTGAGCTAACATAACCCGGGAGGTACCGGGCCCCCCCTCGAGGTCGACGGTATCGATA
AGCTTGACTTTACTGACAGGAGTAAAAAAAATTGTGTTAAGGTTAGGGAATAATTTTAACAGTCAATTTG
TTCTTGTGAACAAATTTCAACAGTGAAATTTTAGATATGTACTTTTTAATGG
