[The description below was written by a language model from this plasmid's Addgene catalogue record and the feature table of its GenBank file.]
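Description:
-2106 hTF is a promoter-reporter plasmid built on pGL2 Basic, a promoterless firefly luciferase vector of about 5.6 kb, and is catalogued as a mammalian expression/luciferase construct. It is maintained in E. coli as a high-copy plasmid under ampicillin selection. Because pGL2 Basic carries no eukaryotic promoter or enhancer of its own upstream of the luciferase coding region, any luciferase activity seen after transfection into mammalian cells depends on the regulatory DNA cloned in front of the reporter.

The insert is a 2227 bp fragment of the human tissue factor gene (F3, also known as TF or CD142) spanning positions -2106 to +121 relative to the transcription start site, so it includes extended 5′ flanking sequence, the core promoter and part of the 5′ transcribed region. It was introduced by restriction cloning, with the 5′ HindIII site retained and the 3′ BglII site destroyed at the junction. The depositor notes that it is one member of a human tissue factor promoter deletion series. In such a series, luciferase output from progressively shortened fragments is compared to map the regions that drive basal or inducible transcription, and the associated publication concerns regulation of the tissue factor gene. The record does not list specific transcription factor binding sites or the stimuli and cell types used.

The sequence record held for this plasmid is only a 754 bp partial read with no annotated features beyond the source entry. It therefore does not independently confirm the backbone elements or the insert boundaries, and the description here rests on the catalogue fields.
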