Addgene plasmid #15440: -2106 hTF
Depositing lab: Nigel Mackman. Depositing organization: Scripps California (The Scripps Research Institute). Publication: Regulation of the tissue factor gene. Mackman N. FASEB J. 1995 Jul . 9(10):883-9. PubMed 7615158.
Backbone
  Vector backbone: pGL2 Basic
  Backbone manufacturer: Promega
  Backbone size w/o insert (bp): 5600
  Vector type: Mammalian Expression, Luciferase
Growth in bacteria
  Bacterial resistance: Ampicillin, 100 μg/mL
  Growth temperature: 37°C
  Growth strain: DH5alpha
  Copy number: High Copy
Gene/Insert
  Gene/Insert name: Tissue factor promoter (alt name: TF)
  Species: H. sapiens (human)
  Insert size (bp): 2227
  Entrez Gene: F3 (a.k.a. CD142, TF, TFA)
  Cloning method: Restriction Enzyme; 5′ cloning site HindIII (not destroyed); 3′ cloning site BglII (destroyed during cloning)
  Sequencing primers: 5′ pBluescript-KS (5'-TCGAGGTCGACGGTATC-3'); 3′ LucNRev
Terms and licenses: Academic/Nonprofit Terms; Industry Terms: Not Available to Industry
Depositor comments: -2106 to +121 hTF promoter. hTF promoter deletion series, Mackman lab #2543.
How to cite: -2106 hTF was a gift from Nigel Mackman (Addgene plasmid # 15440 ; http://n2t.net/addgene:15440 ; RRID:Addgene_15440)
